>Addgene plasmid #225520 | plenti-UBC-HA-TMEM230(Y29C) | addgene full sequence | sequence record 447617 | Addgene NGS Result
TTGAGATCCTTTTTTTCTGCGCGTAATCTGCTGCTTGCAAACAAAAAAACCACCGCTACCAGCGGTGGTT
TGTTTGCCGGATCAAGAGCTACCAACTCTTTTTCCGAAGGTAACTGGCTTCAGCAGAGCGCAGATACCAA
ATACTGTTCTTCTAGTGTAGCCGTAGTTAGGCCACCACTTCAAGAACTCTGTAGCACCGCCTACATACCT
CGCTCTGCTAATCCTGTTACCAGTGGCTGCTGCCAGTGGCGATAAGTCGTGTCTTACCGGGTTGGACTCA
AGACGATAGTTACCGGATAAGGCGCAGCGGTCGGGCTGAACGGGGGGTTCGTGCACACAGCCCAGCTTGG
AGCGAACGACCTACACCGAACTGAGATACCTACAGCGTGAGCTATGAGAAAGCGCCACGCTTCCCGAAGG
GAGAAAGGCGGACAGGTATCCGGTAAGCGGCAGGGTCGGAACAGGAGAGCGCACGAGGGAGCTTCCAGGG
GGAAACGCCTGGTATCTTTATAGTCCTGTCGGGTTTCGCCACCTCTGACTTGAGCGTCGATTTTTGTGAT
GCTCGTCAGGGGGGCGGAGCCTATGGAAAAACGCCAGCAACGCGGCCTTTTTACGGTTCCTGGCCTTTTG
CTGGCCTTTTGCTCACATGTTCTTTCCTGCGTTATCCCCTGATTCTGTGGATAACCGTATTACCGCCATG
CATTAGTTATTAATAGTAATCAATTACGGGGTCATTAGTTCATAGCCCATATATGGAGTTCCGCGTTACA
TAACTTACGGTAAATGGCCCGCCTGGCTGACCGCCCAACGACCCCCGCCCATTGACGTCAATAATGACGT
ATGTTCCCATAGTAACGCCAATAGGGACTTTCCATTGACGTCAATGGGTGGAGTATTTACGGTAAACTGC
CCACTTGGCAGTACATCAAGTGTATCATATGCCAAGTACGCCCCCTATTGACGTCAATGACGGTAAATGG
CCCGCCTGGCATTATGCCCAGTACATGACCTTATGGGACTTTCCTACTTGGCAGTACATCTACGTATTAG
TCATCGCTATTACCATGGTGATGCGGTTTTGGCAGTACATCAATGGGCGTGGATAGCGGTTTGACTCACG
GGGATTTCCAAGTCTCCACCCCATTGACGTCAATGGGAGTTTGTTTTGGCACCAAAATCAACGGGACTTT
CCAAAATGTCGTAACAACTCCGCCCCATTGACGCAAATGGGCGGTAGGCGTGTACGGTGGGAGGTCTATA
TAAGCAGCGCGTTTTGCCTGTACTGGGTCTCTCTGGTTAGACCAGATCTGAGCCTGGGAGCTCTCTGGCT
AACTAGGGAACCCACTGCTTAAGCCTCAATAAAGCTTGCCTTGAGTGCTTCAAGTAGTGTGTGCCCGTCT
GTTGTGTGACTCTGGTAACTAGAGATCCCTCAGACCCTTTTAGTCAGTGTGGAAAATCTCTAGCAGTGGC
GCCCGAACAGGGACTTGAAAGCGAAAGGGAAACCAGAGGAGCTCTCTCGACGCAGGACTCGGCTTGCTGA
AGCGCGCACGGCAAGAGGCGAGGGGCGGCGACTGGTGAGTACGCCAAAAATTTTGACTAGCGGAGGCTAG
AAGGAGAGAGATGGGTGCGAGAGCGTCAGTATTAAGCGGGGGAGAATTAGATCGCGATGGGAAAAAATTC
GGTTAAGGCCAGGGGGAAAGAAAAAATATAAATTAAAACATATAGTATGGGCAAGCAGGGAGCTAGAACG
ATTCGCAGTTAATCCTGGCCTGTTAGAAACATCAGAAGGCTGTAGACAAATACTGGGACAGCTACAACCA
TCCCTTCAGACAGGATCAGAAGAACTTAGATCATTATATAATACAGTAGCAACCCTCTATTGTGTGCATC
AAAGGATAGAGATAAAAGACACCAAGGAAGCTTTAGACAAGATAGAGGAAGAGCAAAACAAAAGTAAGAC
CACCGCACAGCAAGCGGCCGGCCGCTGATCTTCAGACCTGGAGGAGGAGATATGAGGGACAATTGGAGAA
GTGAATTATATAAATATAAAGTAGTAAAAATTGAACCATTAGGAGTAGCACCCACCAAGGCAAAGAGAAG
AGTGGTGCAGAGAGAAAAAAGAGCAGTGGGAATAGGAGCTTTGTTCCTTGGGTTCTTGGGAGCAGCAGGA
AGCACTATGGGCGCAGCGTCAATGACGCTGACGGTACAGGCCAGACAATTATTGTCTGGTATAGTGCAGC
AGCAGAACAATTTGCTGAGGGCTATTGAGGCGCAACAGCATCTGTTGCAACTCACAGTCTGGGGCATCAA
GCAGCTCCAGGCAAGAATCCTGGCTGTGGAAAGATACCTAAAGGATCAACAGCTCCTGGGGATTTGGGGT
TGCTCTGGAAAACTCATTTGCACCACTGCTGTGCCTTGGAATGCTAGTTGGAGTAATAAATCTCTGGAAC
AGATTTGGAATCACACGACCTGGATGGAGTGGGACAGAGAAATTAACAATTACACAAGCTTAATACACTC
CTTAATTGAAGAATCGCAAAACCAGCAAGAAAAGAATGAACAAGAATTATTGGAATTAGATAAATGGGCA
AGTTTGTGGAATTGGTTTAACATAACAAATTGGCTGTGGTATATAAAATTATTCATAATGATAGTAGGAG
GCTTGGTAGGTTTAAGAATAGTTTTTGCTGTACTTTCTATAGTGAATAGAGTTAGGCAGGGATATTCACC
ATTATCGTTTCAGACCCACCTCCCAACCCCGAGGGGACCCGACAGGCCCGAAGGAATAGAAGAAGAAGGT
GGAGAGAGAGACAGAGACAGATCCATTCGATTAGTGAACGGATCGGCACTGCGTGCGCCAATTCTGCAGA
CAAATGGCAGTATTCATCCACAATTTTAAAAGAAAAGGGGGGATTGGGGGGTACAGTGCAGGGGAAAGAA
TAGTAGACATAATAGCAACAGACATACAAACTAAAGAATTACAAAAACAAATTACAAAAATTCAAAATTT
TCGGGTTTATTACAGGGACAGCAGAGATCCAGTTTGGTTAGTACCGGGCCCGCTCTAGCCCTAGATTTAA
CCCAACAGAAGGCTCGACGCGTGGCCTCCGCGCCGGGTTTTGGCGCCTCCCGCGGGCGCCCCCCTCCTCA
CGGCGAGCGCTGCCACGTCAGACGAAGGGCGCAGCGAGCGTCCTGATCCTTCCGCCCGGACGCTCAGGAC
AGCGGCCCGCTGCTCATAAGACTCGGCCTTAGAACCCCAGTATCAGCAGAAGGACATTTTAGGACGGGAC
TTGGGTGACTCTAGGGCACTGGTTTTCTTTCCAGAGAGCGGAACAGGCGAGGAAAAGTAGTCCCTTCTCG
GCGATTCTGCGGAGGGATCTCCGTGGGGCGGTGAACGCCGATGATTATATAAGGACGCGCCGGGTGTGGC
ACAGCTAGTTCCGTCGCAGCCGGGATTTGGGTCGCGGTTCTTGTTTGTGGATCGCTGTGATCGTCACTTG
GTGAGTAGCGGGCTGCTGGGCTGGCCGGGGCTTTCGTGGCCGCCGGGCCGCTCGGTGGGACGGAAGCGTG
TGGAGAGACCGCCAAGGGCTGTAGTCTGGGTCCGCGAGCAAGGTTGCCCTGAACTGGGGGTTGGGGGGAG
CGCAGCAAAATGGCGGCTGTTCCCGAGTCTTGAATGGAAGACGCTTGTGAGGCGGGCTGTGAGGTCGTTG
AAACAAGGTGGGGGGCATGGTGGGCGGCAAGAACCCAAGGTCTTGAGGCCTTCGCTAATGCGGGAAAGCT
CTTATTCGGGTGAGATGGGCTGGGGCACCATCTGGGGACCCTGACGTGAAGTTTGTCACTGACTGGAGAA
CTCGGTTTGTCGTCTGTTGCGGGGGCGGCAGTTATGGCGGTGCCGTTGGGCAGTGCACCCGTACCTTTGG
GAGCGCGCGCCCTCGTCGTGTCGTGACGTCACCCGTTCTGTTGGCTTATAATGCAGGGTGGGGCCACCTG
CCGGTAGGTGTGCGGTAGGCTTTTCTCCGTCGCAGGACGCAGGGTTCGGGCCTAGGGTAGGCTCTCCTGA
ATCGACAGGCGCCGGACCTCTGGTGAGGGGAGGGATAAGTGAGGCGTCAGTTTCTTTGGTCGGTTTTATG
TACCTATCTTCTTAAGTAGCTGAAGCTCCGGTTTTGAACTATGCGCTCGGGGTTGGCGAGTGTGTTTTGT
GAAGTTTTTTAGGCACCTTTTGAAATGTAATCATTTGGGTCAATATGTAATTTTCAGTGTTAGACTAGTA
AATTGTCCGCTAAATTCTGGCCGTTTTTGGCTTTTTTGTTAGACGCTAGACTGCCGGATCGAATTGTCGA
CGAATTCGGATCCAGATCTGCCACCATGTACCCATACGATGTTCCAGATTACGCTGGCGGAGCTCGAGGT
TATCAAACAAGTTTGTACAAAAAAGCAGGCTCCATGATGCCGTCCCGTACCAACCTGGCTACTGGAATCC
CCAGTAGTAAAGTGAAATATTCAAGGCTCTCCAGCACAGACGATGGCTGCATTGACCTTCAGTTTAAGAA
AACCCCTCCTAAGATCCCTTATAAGGCCATCGCACTTGCCACTGTGCTGTTTTTGATTGGCGCCTTTCTC
ATTATTATAGGCTCCCTCCTGCTGTCAGGCTACATCAGCAAAGGGGGGGCAGACCGGGCCGTTCCAGTGC
TGATCATTGGCATTCTGGTGTTCCTACCCGGATTTTACCACCTGCGCATCGCTTACTATGCATCCAAAGG
CTACCGTGGTTACTCCTATGATGACATTCCAGACTTTGATGACTAGTGACCCAGCTTTCTTGTACAAAGT
GGTTCGATAACGAATTCCGCCCCCCCCCCCTAACGTTACTGGCCGAAGCCGCTTGGAATAAGGCCGGTGT
GCGTTTGTCTATATGTTATTTTCCACCATATTGCCGTCTTTTGGCAATGTGAGGGCCGCGTTTAACGAAT
TCTACCGGGTAGGGGAGGCGCTTTTCCCAAGGCAGTCTGGAGCATGCGCTTTAGCAGCCCCGCTGGGCAC
TTGGCGCTACACAAGTGGCCTCTGGCCTCGCACACATTCCACATCCACCGGTAGGCGCCAACCGGCTCCG
TTCTTTGGTGGCCCCTTCGCGCCACCTTCTACTCCTCCCCTAGTCAGGAAGTTCCCCCCCGCCCCGCAGC
TCGCGTCGTGCAGGACGTGACAAATGGAAGTAGCACGTCTCACTAGTCTCGTGCAGATGGACAGCACCGC
TGAGCAATGGAAGCGGGTAGGCCTTTGGGGCAGCGGCCAATAGCAGCTTTGCTCCTTCGCTTTCTGGGCT
CAGAGGCTGGGAAGGGGTGGGTCCGGGGGCGGGCTCAGGGGCGGGCTCAGGGGCGGGGCGGGCGCCCGAA
GGTCCTCCGGAGGCCCGGCATTCTGCACGCTTCAAAAGCGCACGTCTGCCGCGCTGTTCTCCTCTTCCTC
ATCTCCGGGCCTTTCGACCTGCATCCCGCCACCATGAAAAAGCCTGAACTCACCGCGACGTCTGTCGAGA
AGTTTCTGATCGAAAAGTTCGACAGCGTCTCCGACCTGATGCAGCTCTCGGAGGGCGAAGAATCTCGTGC
TTTCAGCTTCGATGTAGGAGGGCGTGGATATGTCCTGCGGGTAAATAGCTGCGCCGATGGTTTCTACAAA
GATCGTTATGTTTATCGGCACTTTGCATCGGCCGCGCTCCCGATTCCGGAAGTGCTTGACATTGGGGAAT
TCAGCGAGAGCCTGACCTATTGCATCTCCCGCCGTGCACAGGGTGTCACGTTGCAAGACCTGCCTGAAAC
CGAACTGCCCGCTGTTCTGCAGCCGGTCGCGGAGGCCATGGATGCGATCGCTGCGGCCGATCTTAGCCAG
ACGAGCGGGTTCGGCCCATTCGGACCGCAAGGAATCGGTCAATACACTACATGGCGTGATTTCATATGCG
CGATTGCTGATCCCCATGTGTATCACTGGCAAACTGTGATGGACGACACCGTCAGTGCGTCCGTCGCGCA
GGCTCTCGATGAGCTGATGCTTTGGGCCGAGGACTGCCCCGAAGTCCGGCACCTCGTGCACGCGGATTTC
GGCTCCAACAATGTCCTGACGGACAATGGCCGCATAACAGCGGTCATTGACTGGAGCGAGGCGATGTTCG
GGGATTCCCAATACGAGGTCGCCAACATCTTCTTCTGGAGGCCGTGGTTGGCTTGTATGGAGCAGCAGAC
GCGCTACTTCGAGCGGAGGCATCCGGAGCTTGCAGGATCGCCGCGGCTCCGGGCGTATATGCTCCGCATT
GGTCTTGACCAACTCTATCAGAGCTTGGTTGACGGCAATTTCGATGATGCAGCTTGGGCGCAGGGTCGAT
GCGACGCAATCGTCCGATCCGGAGCCGGGACTGTCGGGCGTACACAAATCGCCCGCAGAAGCGCGGCCGT
CTGGACCGATGGCTGTGTAGAAGTACTCGCCGATAGTGGAAACCGACGCCCCAGCACTCGTCCGAGGGCA
AAGGAATAGTGTACAAGTAGGAATTCGTCGAGGGACCTAATAACTTCGTATAGCATACATTATACGAAGT
TATACATGTTTAAGGGTTCCGGTTCCACTAGGTACAATTCGATATCAAGCTTATCGATAATCAACCTCTG
GATTACAAAATTTGTGAAAGATTGACTGGTATTCTTAACTATGTTGCTCCTTTTACGCTATGTGGATACG
CTGCTTTAATGCCTTTGTATCATGCTATTGCTTCCCGTATGGCTTTCATTTTCTCCTCCTTGTATAAATC
CTGGTTGCTGTCTCTTTATGAGGAGTTGTGGCCCGTTGTCAGGCAACGTGGCGTGGTGTGCACTGTGTTT
GCTGACGCAACCCCCACTGGTTGGGGCATTGCCACCACCTGTCAGCTCCTTTCCGGGACTTTCGCTTTCC
CCCTCCCTATTGCCACGGCGGAACTCATCGCCGCCTGCCTTGCCCGCTGCTGGACAGGGGCTCGGCTGTT
GGGCACTGACAATTCCGTGGTGTTGTCGGGGAAATCATCGTCCTTTCCTTGGCTGCTCGCCTGTGTTGCC
ACCTGGATTCTGCGCGGGACGTCCTTCTGCTACGTCCCTTCGGCCCTCAATCCAGCGGACCTTCCTTCCC
GCGGCCTGCTGCCGGCTCTGCGGCCTCTTCCGCGTCTTCGCCTTCGCCCTCAGACGAGTCGGATCTCCCT
TTGGGCCGCCTCCCCGCATCGATACCGTCGACCTCGATCGAGACCTAGAAAAACATGGAGCAATCACAAG
TAGCAATACAGCAGCTACCAATGCTGATTGTGCCTGGCTAGAAGCACAAGAGGAGGAGGAGGTGGGTTTT
CCAGTCACACCTCAGGTACCTTTAAGACCAATGACTTACAAGGCAGCTGTAGATCTTAGCCACTTTTTAA
AAGAAAAGGGGGGACTGGAAGGGCTAATTCACTCCCAACGAAGACAAGATCTGCTTTTTGCTTGTACTGG
GTCTCTCTGGTTAGACCAGATCTGAGCCTGGGAGCTCTCTGGCTAACTAGGGAACCCACTGCTTAAGCCT
CAATAAAGCTTGCCTTGAGTGCTTCAAGTAGTGTGTGCCCGTCTGTTGTGTGACTCTGGTAACTAGAGAT
CCCTCAGACCCTTTTAGTCAGTGTGGAAAATCTCTAGCAGTAGTAGTTCATGTCATCTTATTATTCAGTA
TTTATAACTTGCAAAGAAATGAATATCAGAGAGTGAGAGGAACTTGTTTATTGCAGCTTATAATGGTTAC
AAATAAAGCAATAGCATCACAAATTTCACAAATAAAGCATTTTTTTCACTGCATTCTAGTTGTGGTTTGT
CCAAACTCATCAATGTATCTTATCATGTCTGGCTCTAGCTATCCCGCCCCTAACTCCGCCCATCCCGCCC
CTAACTCCGCCCAGTTCCGCCCATTCTCCGCCCCATGGCTGACTAATTTTTTTTATTTATGCAGAGGCCG
AGGCCGCCTCGGCCTCTGAGCTATTCCAGAAGTAGTGAGGAGGCTTTTTTGGAGGCCTAGGGACGTACCC
AATTCGCCCTATAGTGAGTCGTATTAGCATGTGAGCAAAAGGCCAGCATAAATCAAAAGAATAGACCGAG
ATAGGGT
[37 nt withheld, positions 8128-8164]
AAAGAACGTGGACTCCAACGTCAAAGG
[49 nt withheld, positions 8192-8240]
T
[91 nt withheld, positions 8242-8332]
G
[124 nt withheld, positions 8334-8457]
CAGGTGGCACTTTTCGGGGAAATGTGCGCGGAACCCCTATTTGTTTATTTTTCTAAATACATTCAAATAT
GTATCCGCTCATGAGACAATAACCCTGATAAATGCTTCAATAATATTGAAAAAGGAAGAGTCCTGAGGCG
GAAAGAACCAGCTGTGGAATGTGTGTCAGTTAGGGTGTGGAAAGTCCCCAGGCTCCCCAGCAGGCAGAAG
TATGCAAAGCATGCATCTCAATTAGTCAGCAACCAGGTGTGGAAAGTCCCCAGGCTCCCCAGCAGGCAGA
AGTATGCAAAGCATGCATCTCAATTAGTCAGCAACCATAGTCCCGCCCCTAACTCCGCCCATCCCGCCCC
TAACTCCGCCCAGTTCCGCCCATTCTCCGCCCCATGGCTGACTAATTTTTTTTATTTATGCAGAGGCCGA
GGCCGCCTCGGCCTCTGAGCTATTCCAGAAGTAGTGAGGAGGCTTTTTTGGAGGCCTAGGCTTTTGCAAA
GATCGATCAAGAGACAGGATGAGGATCGTTTCGCATGATTGAACAAGATGGATTGCACGCAGGTTCTCCG
GCCGCTTGGGTGGAGAGGCTATTCGGCTATGACTGGGCACAACAGACAATCGGCTGCTCTGATGCCGCCG
TGTTCCGGCTGTCAGCGCAGGGGCGCCCGGTTCTTTTTGTCAAGACCGACCTGTCCGGTGCCCTGAATGA
ACTGCAAGACGAGGCAGCGCGGCTATCGTGGCTGGCCACGACGGGCGTTCCTTGCGCAGCTGTGCTCGAC
GTTGTCACTGAAGCGGGAAGGGACTGGCTGCTATTGGGCGAAGTGCCGGGGCAGGATCTCCTGTCATCTC
ACCTTGCTCCTGCCGAGAAAGTATCCATCATGGCTGATGCAATGCGGCGGCTGCATACGCTTGATCCGGC
TACCTGCCCATTCGACCACCAAGCGAAACATCGCATCGAGCGAGCACGTACTCGGATGGAAGCCGGTCTT
GTCGATCAGGATGATCTGGACGAAGAGCATCAGGGGCTCGCGCCAGCCGAACTGTTCGCCAGGCTCAAGG
CGAGCATGCCCGACGGCGAGGATCTCGTCGTGACCCATGGCGATGCCTGCTTGCCGAATATCATGGTGGA
AAATGGCCGCTTTTCTGGATTCATCGACTGTGGCCGGCTGGGTGTGGCGGACCGCTATCAGGACATAGCG
TTGGCTACCCGTGATATTGCTGAAGAGCTTGGCGGCGAATGGGCTGACCGCTTCCTCGTGCTTTACGGTA
TCGCCGCTCCCGATTCGCAGCGCATCGCCTTCTATCGCCTTCTTGACGAGTTCTTCTGAGCGGGACTCTG
GGGTTCGAAATGACCGACCAAGCGACGCCCAACCTGCCATCACGAGATTTCGATTCCACCGCCGCCTTCT
ATGAAAGGTTGGGCTTCGGAATCGTTTTCCGGGACGCCGGCTGGATGATCCTCCAGCGCGGGGATCTCAT
GCTGGAGTTCTTCGCCCACCCTAGGGGGAGGCTAACTGAAACACGGAAGGAGACAATACCGGAAGGAACC
CGCGCTATGACGGCAATAAAAAGACAGAATAAAACGCACGGTGTTGGGTCGTTTGTTCATAAACGCGGGG
TTCGGTCCCAGGGCTGGCACTCTGTCGATACCCCACCGAGACCCCATTGGGGCCAATACGCCCGCGTTTC
TTCCTTTTCCCCACCCCACCCCCCAAGTTCGGGTGAAGGCCCAGGGCTCGCAGCCAACGTCGGGGCGGCA
GGCCCTGCCATAGCCTCAGGTTACTCATATATACTTTAGATTGATTTAAAACTTCATTTTTAATTTAAAA
GGATCTAGGTGAAGATCCTTTTTGATAATCTCATGACCAAAATCCCTTAACGTGAGTTTTCGTTCCACTG
AGCGTCAGACCCCGTAGAAAAGATCAAAGGATCTTC
Features (pLannotate 1.2.2; 34 found; start..end, strand, type, name):
      1..589     +  rep_origin     ori: high-copy-number ColE1/pMB1/pBR322/pUC origin of replication
    764..1067    +  enhancer       CMV enhancer: human cytomegalovirus immediate early enhancer
   1068..1267    +  promoter       CMV promoter: human cytomegalovirus (CMV) immediate early promoter
   1285..1465    +  LTR            5' LTR (truncated): truncated 5' long terminal repeat (LTR) from HIV-1
   1512..1637    +  misc_feature   HIV-1 Ψ: packaging signal of human immunodeficiency virus type 1
   1621..1959    +  CDS            HIV-1 gag (fragment): gag protein from human immunodeficiency virus 1; gag
   2134..2367    +  misc_feature   RRE: The Rev response element (RRE) of HIV-1 allows for Rev-dependent mRNA export from the nucleus to the cytoplasm.
   2744..2844    +  CDS            Rev (fragment): human immunodeficiency virus 1 (HIV-1) Rev protein; rev; enhances nuclear export of unspliced and incompletely spliced viral mRNAs
   2894..3011    +  misc_feature   cPPT/CTS: central polypurine tract and central termination sequence of HIV-1
   3077..3094    +  ncRNA          5' miR-30a (fragment): sequence upstream of the 71-nt precursor of the human miR-30a microRNA (Zeng et al., 2002) miRNA
   3103..4314    +  promoter       UbC promoter: human ubiquitin C promoter
   4369..4395    +  CDS            3xHA (fragment): three tandem HA epitope tags
   4417..4441    +  protein_bind   attB1: mutant version of attB; recombination site for the Gateway® BP reaction BP Clonase™
   4444..4803    +  CDS            TMEM230: TM230_HUMAN - Also known as C20orf30. Experimental evidence at protein level: Swiss-Prot protein existence level 1. Involved in trafficking and recycling of synaptic vesicles. From Homo sapiens (Human).
   4809..4833    -  protein_bind   attB2: mutant version of attB; recombination site for the Gateway® BP reaction BP Clonase™
   4851..4957    +  misc_feature   IRES (fragment): internal ribosome entry site (IRES) of the encephalomyocarditis virus (EMCV)
   4977..5476    +  promoter       PGK promoter: mouse phosphoglycerate kinase 1 promoter
   5494..6519    +  CDS            HygR: aminoglycoside phosphotransferase from E. coli; aph(4)-Ia; confers resistance to hygromycin
   6550..6583    +  protein_bind   loxP: Cre-mediated recombination occurs in the 8-bp core sequence (GCATACAT). Cre recombinase
   6616..6639    +  misc_feature   MCS (fragment): pBluescript multiple cloning site
   6639..7227    +  misc_feature   WPRE: woodchuck hepatitis virus posttranscriptional regulatory element
   7228..7247    +  misc_feature   MCS (fragment): pBluescript multiple cloning site
   7249..7434    +  CDS            nef (fragment): NEF_HV1Z2 - Experimental evidence at protein level: Swiss-Prot protein existence level 1. Extracellular Nef protein targets CD4(+) T-lymphocytes for apoptosis by interacting with CXCR4 surface receptors. From Human immunodeficiency virus type 1 group M subtype D (isolate Z2/CDC-Z34) (HIV-1).
   7436..7669    +  LTR            3' LTR (ΔU3): self-inactivating 3' long terminal repeat (LTR) from HIV-1
   7741..7862    +  polyA_signal   SV40 poly(A) signal: SV40 polyadenylation signal
   7902..8037    +  rep_origin     SV40 ori: SV40 origin of replication
   8058..8076    -  promoter       T7 promoter: promoter for bacteriophage T7 RNA polymerase
   8099..8457    -  rep_origin     f1 ori (sequence partly withheld): f1 bacteriophage origin of replication; arrow indicates direction of (+) strand synthesis
   8484..8588    +  promoter       AmpR promoter: bla
   8590..8947    +  promoter       SV40 promoter: SV40 enhancer and early promoter
   8982..9776    +  CDS            NeoR/KanR: aminoglycoside phosphotransferase from Tn5; aph(3')-II (or nptII); confers resistance to neomycin, kanamycin, and G418 (Geneticin®)
   9797..9949    +  CDS            ble (fragment): BLE_KLEPN - Experimental evidence at protein level: Swiss-Prot protein existence level 1. Binding protein with a strong affinity to the bleomycin family of antibiotics. Binds to CL990; an antimitotic-antibiotic compound. From Klebsiella pneumoniae.
  10008..10055   +  polyA_signal   HSV TK poly(A) signal: herpes simplex virus thymidine kinase polyadenylation signal (Cole and Stacy, 1985)
  10146..10162   -  polyA_signal   bGH poly(A) signal (fragment): bovine growth hormone polyadenylation signal
