[The description below was written by a language model from this plasmid's Addgene catalogue record and pLannotate feature annotations shown in this document.]
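Description:
plenti-UBC-HA-TMEM230(Y29C) is a third-generation-style, self-inactivating HIV-1 lentiviral transfer vector for expressing an epitope-tagged point mutant of human TMEM230 in mammalian cells. It is propagated in E. coli from a high-copy ColE1/pUC-type origin under kanamycin selection, provided by a Tn5 NeoR/KanR gene placed behind tandem bacterial (AmpR) and SV40 promoters outside the viral region. The plasmid also carries f1 and SV40 origins. Viral genomic RNA is driven by a CMV enhancer/promoter fused to a truncated 5' LTR. This is followed by the Ψ packaging signal with a gag fragment, the RRE for Rev-dependent nuclear export, and the cPPT/CTS. A WPRE and a ΔU3 3' LTR close the transfer cassette, so the integrated provirus lacks LTR promoter activity.

Within the provirus, the human ubiquitin C promoter drives an N-terminal HA tag fused in frame through an attB1 Gateway scar to the TMEM230 coding sequence, which carries the Y29C substitution and ends before attB2. The catalogue lists the tag as 3xHA, but the annotation detects only a short fragment of it, so the number of repeats cannot be confirmed from the feature table. A separate mouse PGK promoter drives a hygromycin resistance gene for selecting transduced cells, followed by a single loxP site. This agrees with the catalogue's hygromycin marker, even though the parental backbone name implies puromycin. A small EMCV IRES fragment between the insert and the PGK promoter looks like a cloning remnant.

The stated purpose is lentiviral expression of TMEM230(Y29C). It was deposited with a study mapping human early endosome protein complexes, where an HA-tagged variant would suit stable expression, detection or affinity capture.
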