Addgene plasmid #225520: plenti-UBC-HA-TMEM230(Y29C)
Purpose: Lentiviral TMEM230(Y29C) expression vector
Depositing lab: Wade Harper. Depositing organization: Harvard Medical School. Publication: EndoMAP.v1 charts the structural landscape of human early endosome complexes. Gonzalez-Lozano MA, Schmid EW, Miguel Whelan E, Jiang Y, Paulo JA, Walter JC, Harper JW. Nature. 2025 Jul;643(8070):252-261. doi: 10.1038/s41586-025-09059-y. Epub 2025 May 28. PubMed 40437099.
Backbone
  Vector backbone: plenti-UBC-gate-3xHA-pGK-PUR (Addgene #107396)
  Vector type: Lentiviral
  Selectable markers: Hygromycin
Growth in bacteria
  Bacterial resistance: Kanamycin, 50 μg/mL
  Growth temperature: 37°C
  Growth strain: NEB Stable
  Copy number: High Copy
Gene/Insert
  Gene/Insert name: TMEM230
  Species: H. sapiens (human)
  Mutation: Y29C
  Entrez Gene: TMEM230 (a.k.a. C20orf30, HSPC274, dJ1116H23.2.1)
  Tag / fusion protein: 3xHA (N terminal on insert)
  Cloning method: Gateway Cloning
  Sequencing primers: 5′ n/a
Resource information
  A portion of this plasmid was derived from a plasmid made by: William Kaelin, backbone used is Addgene #107396.
Terms and licenses: Academic/Nonprofit Terms; Industry Terms: Not Available to Industry
Depositor comments: Please visit https://doi.org/10.1101/2025.02.07.636106 for bioRxiv preprint.
How to cite: plenti-UBC-HA-TMEM230(Y29C) was a gift from Wade Harper (Addgene plasmid # 225520 ; http://n2t.net/addgene:225520 ; RRID:Addgene_225520)
